Addgene plasmid #89664: pSB1A3_GFP_dT25
Purpose: expression of doubleTAL staple protein dT25 with N-terminally fused cycle3-GFP
Depositing lab: Hendrik Dietz. Depositing organization: Technische Universitaet Muenchen (TUM). Publication: Self-assembly of genetically encoded DNA-protein hybrid nanoscale shapes. Praetorius F, Dietz H. Science. 2017 Mar 24;355(6331). pii: eaam5488. doi: 10.1126/science.aam5488. PubMed 28336611.
Backbone
  Vector backbone: pSB1A3
  Backbone manufacturer: igem parts registry
  Vector type: Bacterial Expression
Growth in bacteria
  Bacterial resistance: Ampicillin, 100 μg/mL
  Growth temperature: 37°C
  Growth strain: DH5alpha
  Copy number: High Copy
Gene/Insert
  Gene/Insert name: GFP_dT25
  Species: Synthetic
  Insert size (bp): 6000
  Promoter: T7
  Tag / fusion protein: His6 (C terminal on insert)
  Cloning method: Restriction Enzyme; 5′ cloning site unknown (unknown if destroyed); 3′ cloning site unknown (unknown if destroyed)
  Sequencing primers: 5′ attaccgcctttgagtgagc; 3′ tgccacctgacgtctaagaa
Terms and licenses: Academic/Nonprofit Terms; Industry Terms: Not Available to Industry
How to cite: pSB1A3_GFP_dT25 was a gift from Hendrik Dietz (Addgene plasmid # 89664 ; http://n2t.net/addgene:89664 ; RRID:Addgene_89664)
