[The description below was written by a language model from this plasmid's Addgene catalogue record and pLannotate feature annotations shown in this document.]
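Description:
pSB1A3_GFP_dT25 is a bacterial expression plasmid of about 8 kb built on pSB1A3, a high-copy cloning backbone from the iGEM parts registry. It replicates in E. coli from a ColE1/pUC-type origin and is selected through the bla (AmpR) β-lactamase gene, driven by its own promoter, which confers ampicillin resistance. Transcription terminators annotated on either side of the cloning region (a his operon terminator upstream and a putative bacterial terminator downstream) help insulate the insert from read-through transcription.

The payload is a synthetic open reading frame of roughly 6 kb under a T7 promoter, with the efficient ribosome binding site from phage T7 gene 10, so expression depends on a supply of T7 RNA polymerase. The coding region begins with an Aequorea victoria GFP variant, described in the catalogue as cycle3-GFP and picked up by the annotation software as αGFP. This is fused to the N-terminus of dT25, a "double TAL" staple protein, and the record lists a His6 tag at the C-terminus, which would allow affinity purification. The feature table identifies two separate stretches with homology to the Xanthomonas TAL effectors AvrBs3 and AvrXa10, spaced about 2.5 kb apart, consistent with two TAL effector DNA-binding modules joined in a single polypeptide. The repeat arrays, the linker between the modules and the His tag are not individually annotated, and the DNA sequences targeted by dT25 are not stated.

According to the associated publication title, such proteins are used in the self-assembly of genetically encoded DNA–protein hybrid nanoscale shapes. In this construct, the GFP fusion provides a fluorescent label on the staple protein.
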