Features (pLannotate 1.2.2; 10 found; start..end, strand, type, name):
    943..1531    +  rep_origin     ori: high-copy-number ColE1/pMB1/pBR322/pUC origin of replication
   1726..1783    -  terminator     his operon terminator: This putative transcriptin terminator from the E. coli his operon has a 2-bp deletion introduced during synthesis. Its efficiency has not been determined.
   1801..1819    +  promoter       T7 promoter: promoter for bacteriophage T7 RNA polymerase
   1851..1873    +  RBS            RBS: efficient ribosome binding site from bacteriophage T7 gene 10 (Olins and Rangwala, 1989)
   1880..2593    +  CDS            &alpha;GFP: &alpha;GFP is a basic (constitutively fluorescent) long stokes shift fluorescent protein published in 1996, derived from Aequorea victoria.
   2606..3124    +  CDS            avrBs3 (fragment): AVRB3_XANEU - Experimental evidence at protein level: Swiss-Prot protein existence level 1. Avirulence protein. Acts as a transcription factor in C.annuum plants. In susceptible plants lacking the Bs3 resistance gene induces expression of a number of genes, including genes homologous to a family of auxin-induced genes, alpha-expansin genes, pectate lyase, anthocyanidin glucoside rhamnosyl transferase and at least one transcription factor, UPA20. Their expression leads to plant hypertrophy in mesophyll cells, probably mainly mediated by UPA20 (PubMed:17962565). In resistant plants induces the h
   5069..5587    +  CDS            avrXa10 (fragment): AVX10_XANOO - Experimental evidence at protein level: Swiss-Prot protein existence level 1. Avirulence protein. Induces the hypersensitive response (HR)in rice plants carrying the resistance gene Xa10. Activity depends on the presence of the core repeat domains; replacement with repeat domains from other proteins (AvrBs3 of X.euvesicatoria (AC P14727) or AvrXa7 of this organism) does not elicit the HR. Probably acts as a transcription factor in its host plant (rice) to induce plant resistance or disease. From Xanthomonas oryzae pv. oryzae.
   7645..7688    +  terminator     bacterial terminator: putative bacterial transcription terminator
   7778..7882    +  promoter       AmpR promoter: bla
   7883..772     +  CDS            AmpR (across the origin): β-lactamase; bla; confers resistance to ampicillin, carbenicillin, and related antibiotics
>Addgene plasmid #89664 | pSB1A3_GFP_dT25 | addgene full sequence | sequence record 200158 | Addgene NGS Result
AGTAAAAGATGCTGAAGATCAGTTGGGTGCACGAGTGGGTTACATCGAACTGGATCTCAACAGCGGTAAG
ATCCTTGAGAGTTTTCGCCCCGAAGAACGTTTTCCAATGATGAGCACTTTTAAAGTTCTGCTATGTGGCG
CGGTATTATCCCGTATTGACGCCGGGCAAGAGCAACTCGGTCGCCGCATACACTATTCTCAGAATGACTT
GGTTGAGTACTCACCAGTCACAGAAAAGCATCTTACGGATGGCATGACAGTAAGAGAATTATGCAGTGCT
GCCATAACCATGAGTGATAACACTGCGGCCAACTTACTTCTGACAACGATCGGAGGACCGAAGGAGCTAA
CCGCTTTTTTGCACAACATGGGGGATCATGTAACTCGCCTTGATCGTTGGGAACCGGAGCTGAATGAAGC
CATACCAAACGACGAGCGTGACACCACGATGCCTGTAGCAATGGCAACAACGTTGCGCAAACTATTAACT
GGCGAACTACTTACTCTAGCTTCCCGGCAACAATTAATAGACTGGATGGAGGCGGATAAAGTTGCAGGAC
CACTTCTGCGCTCGGCCCTTCCGGCTGGCTGGTTTATTGCTGATAAATCTGGAGCCGGTGAGCGTGGGTC
TCGCGGTATCATTGCAGCACTGGGGCCAGATGGTAAGCCCTCCCGTATCGTAGTTATCTACACGACGGGG
AGTCAGGCAACTATGGATGAACGAAATAGACAGATCGCTGAGATAGGTGCCTCACTGATTAAGCATTGGT
AACTGTCAGACCAAGTTTACTCATATATACTTTAGATTGATTTAAAACTTCATTTTTAATTTAAAAGGAT
CTAGGTGAAGATCCTTTTTGATAATCTCATGACCAAAATCCCTTAACGTGAGTTTTCGTTCCACTGAGCG
TCAGACCCCGTAGAAAAGATCAAAGGATCTTCTTGAGATCCTTTTTTTCTGCGCGTAATCTGCTGCTTGC
AAACAAAAAAACCACCGCTACCAGCGGTGGTTTGTTTGCCGGATCAAGAGCTACCAACTCTTTTTCCGAA
GGTAACTGGCTTCAGCAGAGCGCAGATACCAAATACTGTTCTTCTAGTGTAGCCGTAGTTAGGCCACCAC
TTCAAGAACTCTGTAGCACCGCCTACATACCTCGCTCTGCTAATCCTGTTACCAGTGGCTGCTGCCAGTG
GCGATAAGTCGTGTCTTACCGGGTTGGACTCAAGACGATAGTTACCGGATAAGGCGCAGCGGTCGGGCTG
AACGGGGGGTTCGTGCACACAGCCCAGCTTGGAGCGAACGACCTACACCGAACTGAGATACCTACAGCGT
GAGCTATGAGAAAGCGCCACGCTTCCCGAAGGGAGAAAGGCGGACAGGTATCCGGTAAGCGGCAGGGTCG
GAACAGGAGAGCGCACGAGGGAGCTTCCAGGGGGAAACGCCTGGTATCTTTATAGTCCTGTCGGGTTTCG
CCACCTCTGACTTGAGCGTCGATTTTTGTGATGCTCGTCAGGGGGGCGGAGCCTGTGGAAAAACGCCAGC
AACGCGGCCTTTTTACGGTTCCTGGCCTTTTGCTGGCCTTTTGCTCACATGTTCTTTCCTGCGTTATCCC
CTGATTCTGTGGATAACCGTATTACCGCCTTTGAGTGAGCTGATACCGCTCGCCGCAGCCGAACGACCGA
GCGCAGCGAGTCAGTGAGCGAGGAAGCCTGCATAACGCGAAGTAATCTTTTCGGTTTTAAAGAAAAAGGG
CAGGGTGGTGACACCTTGCCCTTTTTTGCCGGACTGCAGCGGCCGCTAGCTAATACGACTCACTATAGGG
AGACCACAACGGTTTCCCTCTAGAAATAATTTTGTTTAACTTTAAGAAGGAGATAAACAATGGGTAAAGG
AGAAGAACTTTTCACTGGAGTTGTCCCAATTCTTGTTGAATTAGATGGTGATGTTAATGGGCACAAATTT
TCTGTCAGTGGAGAGGGTGAAGGTGATGCAACATACGGAAAACTTACCCTTAAATTTATTTGCACTACTG
GAAAACTACCTGTTCCGTGGCCAACACTTGTCACTACTTTCTCTTATGGTGTTCAATGCTTTTCCCGTTA
TCCGGATCATATGAAACGGCATGACTTTTTCAAGAGTGCCATGCCCGAAGGTTATGTACAGGAACGCACT
ATATCTTTCAAAGATGACGGGAACTACAAGACGCGTGCTGAAGTCAAGTTTGAAGGTGATACCCTTGTTA
ATCGTATCGAGTTAAAAGGTATTGATTTTAAAGAAGATGGAAACATTCTCGGACACAAACTCGAGTACAA
CTATAACTCACACAATGTATACATCACGGCAGACAAACAAAAGAATGGAATCAAAGCTAACTTCAAAATT
CGCCACAACATTGAAGATGGATCCGTTCAACTAGCAGACCATTATCAACAAAATACTCCAATTGGCGATG
GCCCTGTCCTTTTACCAGACAACCATTACCTGTCCACACAATCTGCCCTTTCGAAAGATCCCAATGAAAA
GAGAGACCACATGGTCCTTCTTGAGTTTGTAACAGCTGCTGGGATTACACATGGCATGGATGAACTATAC
AAGTGGGGTCTTAGCGCGGGCGCCGTAGATTTGAGAACTTTGGGATATTCACAGCAGCAGCAGGAAAAGA
TCAAGCCCAAAGTGAGGTCGACAGTCGCGCAGCATCACGAAGCGCTGGTGGGTCATGGGTTTACACATGC
CCACATCGTAGCCTTGTCGCAGCACCCTGCAGCCCTTGGCACGGTCGCCGTCAAGTACCAGGACATGATT
GCGGCGTTGCCGGAAGCCACACATGAGGCGATCGTCGGTGTGGGGAAACAGTGGAGCGGAGCCCGAGCGC
TTGAGGCCCTGTTGACGGTCGCGGGAGAGCTGAGAGGGCCTCCCCTTCAGCTGGACACGGGCCAGTTGCT
GAAGATCGCGAAGCGGGGAGGAGTCACGGCGGTCGAGGCGGTGCACGCGTGGCGCAATGCGCTCACGGGA
GCACCCCTCAACCTGACCCCAGAGCAGGTCGTGGCCATTGCCTCGAATGGAGGTGGCAAACAGGCTCTGG
AAACCGTACAACGATTGCTGCCGGTGCTGTGCCAAGCGCACGGGTTGACCCCAGAGCAGGTCGTGGCGAT
CGCAAGCCACGACGGTGGCAAACAGGCTCTGGAAACAGTACAGAGGCTGTTGCCTGTGCTGTGCCAAGCG
CACGGACTTACCCCAGAGCAGGTCGTGGCAATCGCCTCCAACATTGGTGGCAAACAGGCTCTGGAAACTG
TCCAGCGCCTGCTTCCCGTGCTGTGCCAAGCGCACGGTTTAACCCCAGAGCAGGTCGTGGCAATCGCGAG
CAATAACGGTGGCAAACAGGCTCTGGAAACGGTGCAGAGGCTCCTTCCAGTGCTGTGCCAAGCGCACGGG
CTCACCCCAGAGCAGGTCGTGGCAATCGCCTCCAACATTGGTGGCAAACAGGCTCTGGAAACTGTCCAGC
GCCTGCTTCCCGTGCTGTGCCAAGCGCACGGTCTGACCCCAGAGCAGGTCGTGGCCATTGCCTCGAATGG
AGGTGGCAAACAGGCTCTGGAAACCGTACAACGATTGCTGCCGGTGCTGTGCCAAGCGCACGGGTTAACC
CCAGAGCAGGTCGTGGCAATCGCGAGCAATAACGGTGGCAAACAGGCTCTGGAAACGGTGCAGAGGCTCC
TTCCAGTGCTGTGCCAAGCGCACGGACTCACCCCAGAGCAGGTCGTGGCAATCGCCTCCAACATTGGTGG
CAAACAGGCTCTGGAAACTGTCCAGCGCCTGCTTCCCGTGCTGTGCCAAGCGCACGGTTTGACCCCAGAG
CAGGTCGTGGCCATTGCCTCGAATGGAGGTGGCAAACAGGCTCTGGAAACCGTACAACGATTGCTGCCGG
TGCTGTGCCAAGCGCACGGGTTGACCCCAGAGCAGGTCGTGGCGATCGCAAGCCACGACGGTGGCAAACA
GGCTCTGGAAACAGTACAGAGGCTGTTGCCTGTGCTGTGCCAAGCGCACGGACTTACCCCAGAGCAGGTC
GTGGCAATCGCGAGCAATAACGGTGGCAAACAGGCTCTGGAAACGGTGCAGAGGCTCCTTCCAGTGCTGT
GCCAAGCGCACGGACTGACCCCAGAGCAGGTCGTGGCGATCGCAAGCCACGACGGTGGCAAACAGGCTCT
GGAAACAGTACAGAGGCTGTTGCCTGTGCTGTGCCAAGCGCACGGCCTGACCCCAGAGCAGGTCGTGGCC
ATTGCCTCGAATGGAGGTGGCAAACAGGCTCTGGAAACCGTACAACGATTGCTGCCGGTGCTGTGCCAAG
CGCACGGTTTAACCCCAGAGCAGGTCGTGGCAATCGCGAGCAATAACGGTGGCAAACAGGCTCTGGAAAC
GGTGCAGAGGCTCCTTCCAGTGCTGTGCCAAGCGCACGGGCTCACCCCAGAGCAGGTCGTGGCCATTGCC
TCGAATGGAGGTGGCAAACAGGCTCTGGAAACCGTACAACGATTGCTGCCGGTGCTGTGCCAAGCGCACG
GTCTGACCCCAGAGCAGGTCGTGGCGATCGCAAGCCACGACGGTGGCAAACAGGCTCTGGAAACAGTACA
GAGGCTGTTGCCTGTGCTGTGCCAAGCGCACGGGTTAACCCCAGAGCAGGTCGTGGCAATCGCGAGCAAT
AACGGTGGCAAACAGGCTCTGGAAACGGTGCAGAGGCTCCTTCCAGTGCTGTGCCAAGCGCACGGACTCA
CCCCAGAGCAGGTCGTGGCCATTGCCTCGAATGGAGGTGGCAAACAGGCTCTGGAAACCGTACAACGATT
GCTGCCGGTGCTGTGCCAAGCGCACGGGTTGACCCCAGAGCAGGTCGTGGCCATTGCCTCGAATGGAGGT
GGCAAACAGGCTCTGGAAACCGTACAACGATTGCTGCCGGTGCTGTGCCAAGCGCACGGACTTACCCCAG
AGCAGGTCGTGGCGATCGCAAGCCACGACGGTGGCAAACAGGCTCTGGAAACAGTACAGAGGCTGTTGCC
TGTGCTGTGCCAAGCGCACGGACTGAGCGCGGGCGCCGTAGATTTGAGAACTTTGGGATATTCACAGCAG
CAGCAGGAAAAGATCAAGCCCAAAGTGAGGTCGACAGTCGCGCAGCATCACGAAGCGCTGGTGGGTCATG
GGTTTACACATGCCCACATCGTAGCCTTGTCGCAGCACCCTGCAGCCCTTGGCACGGTCGCCGTCAAGTA
CCAGGACATGATTGCGGCGTTGCCGGAAGCCACACATGAGGCGATCGTCGGTGTGGGGAAACAGTGGAGC
GGAGCCCGAGCGCTTGAGGCCCTGTTGACGGTCGCGGGAGAGCTGAGAGGGCCTCCCCTTCAGCTGGACA
CGGGCCAGTTGCTGAAGATCGCGAAGCGGGGAGGAGTCACGGCGGTCGAGGCGGTGCACGCGTGGCGCAA
TGCGCTCACGGGAGCACCCCTCAACCTGACCCCAGAGCAGGTCGTGGCAATCGCCTCCAACATTGGTGGC
AAACAGGCTCTGGAAACTGTCCAGCGCCTGCTTCCCGTGCTGTGCCAAGCGCACGGTTTAACCCCAGAGC
AGGTCGTGGCAATCGCGAGCAATAACGGTGGCAAACAGGCTCTGGAAACGGTGCAGAGGCTCCTTCCAGT
GCTGTGCCAAGCGCACGGGCTCACCCCAGAGCAGGTCGTGGCGATCGCAAGCCACGACGGTGGCAAACAG
GCTCTGGAAACAGTACAGAGGCTGTTGCCTGTGCTGTGCCAAGCGCACGGGTTAACCCCAGAGCAGGTCG
TGGCCATTGCCTCGAATGGAGGTGGCAAACAGGCTCTGGAAACCGTACAACGATTGCTGCCGGTGCTGTG
CCAAGCGCACGGGTTGACCCCAGAGCAGGTCGTGGCAATCGCGAGCAATAACGGTGGCAAACAGGCTCTG
GAAACGGTGCAGAGGCTCCTTCCAGTGCTGTGCCAAGCGCACGGACTTACCCCAGAGCAGGTCGTGGCAA
TCGCGAGCAATAACGGTGGCAAACAGGCTCTGGAAACGGTGCAGAGGCTCCTTCCAGTGCTGTGCCAAGC
GCACGGACTGACCCCAGAGCAGGTCGTGGCCATTGCCTCGAATGGAGGTGGCAAACAGGCTCTGGAAACC
GTACAACGATTGCTGCCGGTGCTGTGCCAAGCGCACGGCCTGACCCCAGAGCAGGTCGTGGCAATCGCCT
CCAACATTGGTGGCAAACAGGCTCTGGAAACTGTCCAGCGCCTGCTTCCCGTGCTGTGCCAAGCGCACGG
TTTAACCCCAGAGCAGGTCGTGGCCATTGCCTCGAATGGAGGTGGCAAACAGGCTCTGGAAACCGTACAA
CGATTGCTGCCGGTGCTGTGCCAAGCGCACGGGCTCACCCCAGAGCAGGTCGTGGCCATTGCCACGAATG
GAGGTGGCAAACAGGCTCTGGAAACCGTACAACGATTGCTGCCGGTGCTGTGCCAAGCGCACGGCCTAAC
CCCAGAGCAGGTCGTGGCCATTGCCTCGAATGGAGGTGGCAAACAGGCTCTGGAAACCGTACAACGATTG
CTGCCGGTGCTGTGCCAAGCGCACGGTCTGACCCCAGAGCAGGTCGTGGCGATCGCAAGCCACGACGGTG
GCAAACAGGCTCTGGAAACAGTACAGAGGCTGTTGCCTGTGCTGTGCCAAGCGCACGGGTTAACCCCAGA
GCAGGTCGTGGCGATCGCAAGCCACGACGGTGGCAAACAGGCTCTGGAAACAGTACAGAGGCTGTTGCCT
GTGCTGTGCCAAGCGCACGGACTCACCCCAGAGCAGGTCGTGGCCATTGCCTCGAATGGAGGTGGCAAAC
AGGCTCTGGAAACCGTACAACGATTGCTGCCGGTGCTGTGCCAAGCGCACGGGTTGACCCCAGAGCAGGT
CGTGGCGATCGCAAGCCACGACGGTGGCAAACAGGCTCTGGAAACAGTACAGAGGCTGTTGCCTGTGCTG
TGCCAAGCGCACGGACTTACCCCAGAGCAGGTCGTGGCGATCGCAAGCCACGACGGTGGCAAACAGGCTC
TGGAAACAGTACAGAGGCTGTTGCCTGTGCTGTGCCAAGCGCACGGACTGACCCCAGAGCAGGTCGTGGC
AATCGCCTCCAACATTGGTGGCAAACAGGCTCTGGAAACTGTCCAGCGCCTGCTTCCCGTGCTGTGCCAA
GCGCACGGCCTGACCCCAGAGCAGGTCGTGGCAATCGCCTCCAACATTGGTGGCAAACAGGCTCTGGAAA
CTGTCCAGCGCCTGCTTCCCGTGCTGTGCCAAGCGCACGGTTTAACCCCAGAGCAGGTCGTGGCCATTGC
CTCGAATGGAGGTGGCAAACAGGCTCTGGAAACCGTACAACGATTGCTGCCGGTGCTGTGCCAAGCGCAC
GGGCTCACCCCAGAGCAGGTCGTGGCAATCGCCTCCAACATTGGTGGCAAACAGGCTCTGGAATCTATCG
TTGCTCAGCTGTCACGTCCGGACCCGGCTCTGGCTGCTCTGACCAACGACCACCTGGTTGCTCTGGCTTG
CCTGGGTGGTCGTCCGGCTATGGACGCTGTTAAAAAAGGCCTAGTGCCGCGCGGCAGCCACCACCATCAC
CATCATTAATTCCAGAAATCATCCTTAGCGAAAGCTAAGGATTTTTTTTATCTGAAATTCTGCCTCGTGA
TACGCCTATTTTTATAGGTTAATGTCATGATAATAATGGTTTCTTAGACGTCAGGTGGCACTTTTCGGGG
AAATGTGCGCGGAACCCCTATTTGTTTATTTTTCTAAATACATTCAAATATGTATCCGCTCATGAGACAA
TAACCCTGATAAATGCTTCAATAATATTGAAAAAGGAAGAGTATGAGTATTCAACATTTCCGTGTCGCCC
TTATTCCCTTTTTTGCGGCATTTTGCCTTCCTGTTTTTGCTCACCCAGAAACGCTGGTGAA
