>Addgene plasmid #89664 | pSB1A3_GFP_dT25 | depositor partial sequence | sequence record 173742 | ORF
ATGGGTAAAGGAGAAGAACTTTTCACTGGAGTTGTCCCAATTCTTGTTGAATTAGATGGTGATGTTAATG
GGCACAAATTTTCTGTCAGTGGAGAGGGTGAAGGTGATGCAACATACGGAAAACTTACCCTTAAATTTAT
TTGCACTACTGGAAAACTACCTGTTCCGTGGCCAACACTTGTCACTACTTTCTCTTATGGTGTTCAATGC
TTTTCCCGTTATCCGGATCATATGAAACGGCATGACTTTTTCAAGAGTGCCATGCCCGAAGGTTATGTAC
AGGAACGCACTATATCTTTCAAAGATGACGGGAACTACAAGACGCGTGCTGAAGTCAAGTTTGAAGGTGA
TACCCTTGTTAATCGTATCGAGTTAAAAGGTATTGATTTTAAAGAAGATGGAAACATTCTCGGACACAAA
CTCGAGTACAACTATAACTCACACAATGTATACATCACGGCAGACAAACAAAAGAATGGAATCAAAGCTA
ACTTCAAAATTCGCCACAACATTGAAGATGGATCCGTTCAACTAGCAGACCATTATCAACAAAATACTCC
AATTGGCGATGGCCCTGTCCTTTTACCAGACAACCATTACCTGTCCACACAATCTGCCCTTTCGAAAGAT
CCCAATGAAAAGAGAGACCACATGGTCCTTCTTGAGTTTGTAACAGCTGCTGGGATTACACATGGCATGG
ATGAACTATACAAGTGGGGTCTTAGCGCGGGCGCCGTAGATTTGAGAACTTTGGGATATTCACAGCAGCA
GCAGGAAAAGATCAAGCCCAAAGTGAGGTCGACAGTCGCGCAGCATCACGAAGCGCTGGTGGGTCATGGG
TTTACACATGCCCACATCGTAGCCTTGTCGCAGCACCCTGCAGCCCTTGGCACGGTCGCCGTCAAGTACC
AGGACATGATTGCGGCGTTGCCGGAAGCCACACATGAGGCGATCGTCGGTGTGGGGAAACAGTGGAGCGG
AGCCCGAGCGCTTGAGGCCCTGTTGACGGTCGCGGGAGAGCTGAGAGGGCCTCCCCTTCAGCTGGACACG
GGCCAGTTGCTGAAGATCGCGAAGCGGGGAGGAGTCACGGCGGTCGAGGCGGTGCACGCGTGGCGCAATG
CGCTCACGGGAGCACCCCTCAACCTGACCCCAGAGCAGGTCGTGGCCATTGCCTCGAATGGAGGTGGCAA
ACAGGCTCTGGAAACCGTACAACGATTGCTGCCGGTGCTGTGCCAAGCGCACGGGTTGACCCCAGAGCAG
GTCGTGGCGATCGCAAGCCACGACGGTGGCAAACAGGCTCTGGAAACAGTACAGAGGCTGTTGCCTGTGC
TGTGCCAAGCGCACGGACTTACCCCAGAGCAGGTCGTGGCAATCGCCTCCAACATTGGTGGCAAACAGGC
TCTGGAAACTGTCCAGCGCCTGCTTCCCGTGCTGTGCCAAGCGCACGGTTTAACCCCAGAGCAGGTCGTG
GCAATCGCGAGCAATAACGGTGGCAAACAGGCTCTGGAAACGGTGCAGAGGCTCCTTCCAGTGCTGTGCC
AAGCGCACGGGCTCACCCCAGAGCAGGTCGTGGCAATCGCCTCCAACATTGGTGGCAAACAGGCTCTGGA
AACTGTCCAGCGCCTGCTTCCCGTGCTGTGCCAAGCGCACGGTCTGACCCCAGAGCAGGTCGTGGCCATT
GCCTCGAATGGAGGTGGCAAACAGGCTCTGGAAACCGTACAACGATTGCTGCCGGTGCTGTGCCAAGCGC
ACGGGTTAACCCCAGAGCAGGTCGTGGCAATCGCGAGCAATAACGGTGGCAAACAGGCTCTGGAAACGGT
GCAGAGGCTCCTTCCAGTGCTGTGCCAAGCGCACGGACTCACCCCAGAGCAGGTCGTGGCAATCGCCTCC
AACATTGGTGGCAAACAGGCTCTGGAAACTGTCCAGCGCCTGCTTCCCGTGCTGTGCCAAGCGCACGGTT
TGACCCCAGAGCAGGTCGTGGCCATTGCCTCGAATGGAGGTGGCAAACAGGCTCTGGAAACCGTACAACG
ATTGCTGCCGGTGCTGTGCCAAGCGCACGGGTTGACCCCAGAGCAGGTCGTGGCGATCGCAAGCCACGAC
GGTGGCAAACAGGCTCTGGAAACAGTACAGAGGCTGTTGCCTGTGCTGTGCCAAGCGCACGGACTTACCC
CAGAGCAGGTCGTGGCAATCGCGAGCAATAACGGTGGCAAACAGGCTCTGGAAACGGTGCAGAGGCTCCT
TCCAGTGCTGTGCCAAGCGCACGGACTGACCCCAGAGCAGGTCGTGGCGATCGCAAGCCACGACGGTGGC
AAACAGGCTCTGGAAACAGTACAGAGGCTGTTGCCTGTGCTGTGCCAAGCGCACGGCCTGACCCCAGAGC
AGGTCGTGGCCATTGCCTCGAATGGAGGTGGCAAACAGGCTCTGGAAACCGTACAACGATTGCTGCCGGT
GCTGTGCCAAGCGCACGGTTTAACCCCAGAGCAGGTCGTGGCAATCGCGAGCAATAACGGTGGCAAACAG
GCTCTGGAAACGGTGCAGAGGCTCCTTCCAGTGCTGTGCCAAGCGCACGGGCTCACCCCAGAGCAGGTCG
TGGCCATTGCCTCGAATGGAGGTGGCAAACAGGCTCTGGAAACCGTACAACGATTGCTGCCGGTGCTGTG
CCAAGCGCACGGTCTGACCCCAGAGCAGGTCGTGGCGATCGCAAGCCACGACGGTGGCAAACAGGCTCTG
GAAACAGTACAGAGGCTGTTGCCTGTGCTGTGCCAAGCGCACGGGTTAACCCCAGAGCAGGTCGTGGCAA
TCGCGAGCAATAACGGTGGCAAACAGGCTCTGGAAACGGTGCAGAGGCTCCTTCCAGTGCTGTGCCAAGC
GCACGGACTCACCCCAGAGCAGGTCGTGGCCATTGCCTCGAATGGAGGTGGCAAACAGGCTCTGGAAACC
GTACAACGATTGCTGCCGGTGCTGTGCCAAGCGCACGGGTTGACCCCAGAGCAGGTCGTGGCCATTGCCT
CGAATGGAGGTGGCAAACAGGCTCTGGAAACCGTACAACGATTGCTGCCGGTGCTGTGCCAAGCGCACGG
ACTTACCCCAGAGCAGGTCGTGGCGATCGCAAGCCACGACGGTGGCAAACAGGCTCTGGAAACAGTACAG
AGGCTGTTGCCTGTGCTGTGCCAAGCGCACGGACTGAGCGCGGGCGCCGTAGATTTGAGAACTTTGGGAT
ATTCACAGCAGCAGCAGGAAAAGATCAAGCCCAAAGTGAGGTCGACAGTCGCGCAGCATCACGAAGCGCT
GGTGGGTCATGGGTTTACACATGCCCACATCGTAGCCTTGTCGCAGCACCCTGCAGCCCTTGGCACGGTC
GCCGTCAAGTACCAGGACATGATTGCGGCGTTGCCGGAAGCCACACATGAGGCGATCGTCGGTGTGGGGA
AACAGTGGAGCGGAGCCCGAGCGCTTGAGGCCCTGTTGACGGTCGCGGGAGAGCTGAGAGGGCCTCCCCT
TCAGCTGGACACGGGCCAGTTGCTGAAGATCGCGAAGCGGGGAGGAGTCACGGCGGTCGAGGCGGTGCAC
GCGTGGCGCAATGCGCTCACGGGAGCACCCCTCAACCTGACCCCAGAGCAGGTCGTGGCAATCGCCTCCA
ACATTGGTGGCAAACAGGCTCTGGAAACTGTCCAGCGCCTGCTTCCCGTGCTGTGCCAAGCGCACGGTTT
AACCCCAGAGCAGGTCGTGGCAATCGCGAGCAATAACGGTGGCAAACAGGCTCTGGAAACGGTGCAGAGG
CTCCTTCCAGTGCTGTGCCAAGCGCACGGGCTCACCCCAGAGCAGGTCGTGGCGATCGCAAGCCACGACG
GTGGCAAACAGGCTCTGGAAACAGTACAGAGGCTGTTGCCTGTGCTGTGCCAAGCGCACGGGTTAACCCC
AGAGCAGGTCGTGGCCATTGCCTCGAATGGAGGTGGCAAACAGGCTCTGGAAACCGTACAACGATTGCTG
CCGGTGCTGTGCCAAGCGCACGGGTTGACCCCAGAGCAGGTCGTGGCAATCGCGAGCAATAACGGTGGCA
AACAGGCTCTGGAAACGGTGCAGAGGCTCCTTCCAGTGCTGTGCCAAGCGCACGGACTTACCCCAGAGCA
GGTCGTGGCAATCGCGAGCAATAACGGTGGCAAACAGGCTCTGGAAACGGTGCAGAGGCTCCTTCCAGTG
CTGTGCCAAGCGCACGGACTGACCCCAGAGCAGGTCGTGGCCATTGCCTCGAATGGAGGTGGCAAACAGG
CTCTGGAAACCGTACAACGATTGCTGCCGGTGCTGTGCCAAGCGCACGGCCTGACCCCAGAGCAGGTCGT
GGCAATCGCCTCCAACATTGGTGGCAAACAGGCTCTGGAAACTGTCCAGCGCCTGCTTCCCGTGCTGTGC
CAAGCGCACGGTTTAACCCCAGAGCAGGTCGTGGCCATTGCCTCGAATGGAGGTGGCAAACAGGCTCTGG
AAACCGTACAACGATTGCTGCCGGTGCTGTGCCAAGCGCACGGGCTCACCCCAGAGCAGGTCGTGGCCAT
TGCCTCGAATGGAGGTGGCAAACAGGCTCTGGAAACCGTACAACGATTGCTGCCGGTGCTGTGCCAAGCG
CACGGCCTAACCCCAGAGCAGGTCGTGGCCATTGCCTCGAATGGAGGTGGCAAACAGGCTCTGGAAACCG
TACAACGATTGCTGCCGGTGCTGTGCCAAGCGCACGGTCTGACCCCAGAGCAGGTCGTGGCGATCGCAAG
CCACGACGGTGGCAAACAGGCTCTGGAAACAGTACAGAGGCTGTTGCCTGTGCTGTGCCAAGCGCACGGG
TTAACCCCAGAGCAGGTCGTGGCGATCGCAAGCCACGACGGTGGCAAACAGGCTCTGGAAACAGTACAGA
GGCTGTTGCCTGTGCTGTGCCAAGCGCACGGACTCACCCCAGAGCAGGTCGTGGCCATTGCCTCGAATGG
AGGTGGCAAACAGGCTCTGGAAACCGTACAACGATTGCTGCCGGTGCTGTGCCAAGCGCACGGGTTGACC
CCAGAGCAGGTCGTGGCGATCGCAAGCCACGACGGTGGCAAACAGGCTCTGGAAACAGTACAGAGGCTGT
TGCCTGTGCTGTGCCAAGCGCACGGACTTACCCCAGAGCAGGTCGTGGCGATCGCAAGCCACGACGGTGG
CAAACAGGCTCTGGAAACAGTACAGAGGCTGTTGCCTGTGCTGTGCCAAGCGCACGGACTGACCCCAGAG
CAGGTCGTGGCAATCGCCTCCAACATTGGTGGCAAACAGGCTCTGGAAACTGTCCAGCGCCTGCTTCCCG
TGCTGTGCCAAGCGCACGGCCTGACCCCAGAGCAGGTCGTGGCAATCGCCTCCAACATTGGTGGCAAACA
GGCTCTGGAAACTGTCCAGCGCCTGCTTCCCGTGCTGTGCCAAGCGCACGGTTTAACCCCAGAGCAGGTC
GTGGCCATTGCCTCGAATGGAGGTGGCAAACAGGCTCTGGAAACCGTACAACGATTGCTGCCGGTGCTGT
GCCAAGCGCACGGGCTCACCCCAGAGCAGGTCGTGGCAATCGCCTCCAACATTGGTGGCAAACAGGCTCT
GGAATCTATCGTTGCTCAGCTGTCACGTCCGGACCCGGCTCTGGCTGCTCTGACCAACGACCACCTGGTT
GCTCTGGCTTGCCTGGGTGGTCGTCCGGCTATGGACGCTGTTAAAAAAGGCCTAGTGCCGCGCGGCAGCC
ACCACCATCACCATCATTAA
